>Addgene plasmid #229544 | lenti_U6_miR-Oct4e_TRE12_OCT4(co)-mNeonGreen_WPRE | addgene full sequence | sequence record 457217 | Addgene NGS Result
CGCTTGAGACGATCGATACCGTCGACCTCGAGACCTAGAAAAACATGGAGCAATCACAAGTAGCAATACA
GCAGCTACCAATGCTGATTGTGCCTGGCTAGAAGCACAAGAGGAGGAGGAGGTGGGTTTTCCAGTCACAC
CTCAGGTACCTTTAAGACCAATGACTTACAAGGCAGCTGTAGATCTTAGCCACTTTTTAAAAGAAAAGGG
GGGACTGGAAGGGCTAATTCACTCCCAACGAAGACAAGATATCCTTGATCTGTGGATCTACCACACACAA
GGCTACTTCCCTGATTGGCAGAACTACACACCAGGGCCAGGGATCAGATATCCACTGACCTTTGGATGGT
GCTACAAGCTAGTACCAGTTGAGCAAGAGAAGGTAGAAGAAGCCAATGAAGGAGAGAACACCCGCTTGTT
ACACCCTGTGAGCCTGCATGGGATGGATGACCCGGAGAGAGAAGTATTAGAGTGGAGGTTTGACAGCCGC
CTAGCATTTCATCACATGGCCCGAGAGCTGCATCCGGACTGTACTGGGTCTCTCTGGTTAGACCAGATCT
GAGCCTGGGAGCTCTCTGGCTAACTAGGGAACCCACTGCTTAAGCCTCAATAAAGCTTGCCTTGAGTGCT
TCAAGTAGTGTGTGCCCGTCTGTTGTGTGACTCTGGTAACTAGAGATCCCTCAGACCCTTTTAGTCAGTG
TGGAAAATCTCTAGCAGGGCCCGTTTAAACCCGCTGATCAGCCTCGACTGTGCCTTCTAGTTGCCAGCCA
TCTGTTGTTTGCCCCTCCCCCGTGCCTTCCTTGACCCTGGAAGGTGCCACTCCCACTGTCCTTTCCTAAT
AAAATGAGGAAATTGCATCGCATTGTCTGAGTAGGTGTCATTCTATTCTGGGGGGTGGGGTGGGGCAGGA
CAGCAAGGGGGAGGATTGGGAAGACAATAGCAGGCATGCTGGGGATGCGGTGGGCTCTATGGCTTCTGAG
GCGGAAAGAACCAGCTGGGGCTCTAGGGGGTATCCCC
[124 nt withheld, positions 1018-1141]
C
[91 nt withheld, positions 1143-1233]
A
[49 nt withheld, positions 1235-1283]
CCTTTGACGTTGGAGTCCACGTTCTTT
[37 nt withheld, positions 1311-1347]
ACCCTATCTCGGTCTATTCTTTTGATTTATAAGGGATTTTGCCGATTTCGGCCTATTGGTTAAAAAATGA
GCTGATTTAACAAAAATTTAACGCGAATTAATTTGGCCCGTGTCTCAAAATCTCTGATGTTACATTGCAC
AAGATAAAAATATATCATCATGAACAATAAAACTGTCTGCTTACATAAACAGTAATACAAGGGGTGTTAT
GAGCCATATTCAACGGGAAACGTCGAGGCCGCGATTAAATTCCAACATGGATGCTGATTTATATGGGTAT
AAATGGGCTCGCGATAATGTCGGGCAATCAGGTGCGACAATCTATCGCTTGTATGGGAAGCCCGATGCGC
CAGAGTTGTTTCTGAAACATGGCAAAGGTAGCGTTGCCAATGATGTTACAGATGAGATGGTCAGACTAAA
CTGGCTGACGGAATTTATGCCTCTTCCGACCATCAAGCATTTTATCCGTACTCCTGATGATGCATGGTTA
CTCACCACTGCGATCCCCGGAAAAACAGCATTCCAGGTATTAGAAGAATATCCTGATTCAGGTGAAAATA
TTGTTGATGCGCTGGCAGTGTTCCTGCGCCGGTTGCATTCGATTCCTGTTTGTAATTGTCCTTTTAACAG
CGATCGCGTATTTCGACTAGCTCAGGCGCAATCACGAATGAATAACGGTTTGGTTGATGCGAGTGATTTT
GATGACGAGCGTAATGGCTGGCCTGTTGAACAAGTCTGGAAAGAAATGCATAAACTTTTGCCATTCTCAC
CGGATTCAGTCGTCACTCATGGTGATTTCTCACTTGATAACCTTATTTTTGACGAGGGGAAATTAATAGG
TTGTATTGATGTTGGACGAGTCGGAATCGCAGACCGATACCAGGATCTTGCCATCCTATGGAACTGCCTC
GGTGAGTTTTCTCCTTCATTACAGAAACGGCTTTTTCAAAAATATGGTATTGATAATCCTGATATGAATA
AATTGCAGTTTCATTTGATGCTCGATGAGTTTTTCTAATCAGAATTGGTTAATTGGTTGTAACACTGGCA
GAGCATTACGCTGACTTGACGGGACGGCGCAAGCTCATGCTTCCTCGCTCACTGACTCGCTGCGCTCGGT
CGTTCGGCTGCGGCGAGCGGTATCAGCTCACTCAAAGGCGGTAATACGGTTATCCACAGAATCAGGGGAT
AACGCAGGAAAGAACATGTGAGCAAAAGGCCAGCAAAAGGCCAGGAACCGTAAAAAGGCCGCGTTGCTGG
CGTTTTTCCATAGGCTCCGCCCCCCTGACGAGCATCACAAAAATCGACGCTCAAGTCAGAGGTGGCGAAA
CCCGACAGGACTATAAAGATACCAGGCGTTTCCCCCTGGAAGCTCCCTCGTGCGCTCTCCTGTTCCGACC
CTGCCGCTTACCGGATACCTGTCCGCCTTTCTCCCTTCGGGAAGCGTGGCGCTTTCTCATAGCTCACGCT
GTAGGTATCTCAGTTCGGTGTAGGTCGTTCGCTCCAAGCTGGGCTGTGTGCACGAACCCCCCGTTCAGCC
CGACCGCTGCGCCTTATCCGGTAACTATCGTCTTGAGTCCAACCCGGTAAGACACGACTTATCGCCACTG
GCAGCAGCCACTGGTAACAGGATTAGCAGAGCGAGGTATGTAGGCGGTGCTACAGAGTTCTTGAAGTGGT
GGCCTAACTACGGCTACACTAGAAGAACAGTATTTGGTATCTGCGCTCTGCTGAAGCCAGTTACCTTCGG
AAAAAGAGTTGGTAGCTCTTGATCCGGCAAACAAACCACCGCTGGTAGCGGTGGTTTTTTTGTTTGCAAG
CAGCAGATTACGCGCAGAAAAAAAGGATCTCAAGAAGATCCTTTGATCTTTTCTACGGGGTCTGACGCTC
AGTGGAACGAAAACTCACGTTAAGGGATTTTGGTCATGAGATTATCAAAAAGGATCTTCACCTAGATCCT
TTTAAATTAAAAATGAAGTTTTAAATCAATCTAAAGTATATATGAGTAAACTTGGTCTGACAGTTACCAA
TGCTTAATCAGTGAGGCACCTATCTCAGCGATCTGTCTATTTCGTTCATCCATAGTTGCCTGACTCCCCG
TCGTGTAGATAACTACGATACGGGAGGGCTTACCATCTGGCCCCAGTGCTGCAATGATACCGCGAGACCC
ACGCTCACCGGCTCCAGATTTATCAGCAATAAACCAGCCAGCCGGAAGGGCCGAGCGCAGAAGTGGTCCT
GCAACTTTATCCGCCTCCATCCAGTCTATTAATTGTTGCCGGGAAGCTAGAGTAAGTAGTTCGCCAGTTA
ATAGTTTGCGCAACGTTGTTGCCATTGCTACAGGCATCGTGGTGTCACGCTCGTCGTTTGGTATGGCTTC
ATTCAGCTCCGGTTCCCAACGATCAAGGCGAGTTACATGATCCCCCATGTTGTGCAAAAAAGCGGTTAGC
TCCTTCGGTCCTCCGATCGTTGTCAGAAGTAAGTTGGCCGCAGTGTTATCACTCATGGTTATGGCAGCAC
TGCATAATTCTCTTACTGTCATGCCATCCGTAAGATGCTTTTCTGTGACTGGTGAGTACTCAACCAAGTC
ATTCTGAGAATAGTGTATGCGGCGACCGAGTTGCTCTTGCCCGGCGTCAATACGGGATAATACCGCGCCA
CATAGCAGAACTTTAAAAGTGCTCATCATTGGAAAACGTTCTTCGGGGCGAAAACTCTCAAGGATCTTAC
CGCTGTTGAGATCCAGTTCGATGTAACCCACTCGTGCACCCAACTGATCTTCAGCATCTTTTACTTTCAC
CAGCGTTTCTGGGTGAGCAAAAACAGGAAGGCAAAATGCCGCAAAAAAGGGAATAAGGGCGACACGGAAA
TGTTGAATACTCATACTCTTCCTTTTTCAATATTATTGAAGCATTTATCAGGGTTATTGTCTCATGAGCG
GATACATATTTGAATGTATTTAGAAAAATAAACAAATAGGGGTTCCGCGCACATTTCCCCGAAAAGTGCC
ACCTGACGTCGACGGATCGGGAGATCTCCCGATCCCCTATGGTGCACTCTCAGTACAATCTGCTCTGATG
CCGCATAGTTAAGCCAGTATCTGCTCCCTGCTTGTGTGTTGGAGGTCGCTGAGTAGTGCGCGAGCAAAAT
TTAAGCTACAACAAGGCAAGGCTTGACCGACAATTGCATGAAGAATCTGCTTAGGGTTAGGCGTTTTGCG
CTGCTTCGCGATGTACGGGCCAGATATACGCGTTGACATTGATTATTGACTAGTTATTAATAGTAATCAA
TTACGGGGTCATTAGTTCATAGCCCATATATGGAGTTCCGCGTTACATAACTTACGGTAAATGGCCCGCC
TGGCTGACCGCCCAACGACCCCCGCCCATTGACGTCAATAATGACGTATGTTCCCATAGTAACGCCAATA
GGGACTTTCCATTGACGTCAATGGGTGGAGTATTTACGGTAAACTGCCCACTTGGCAGTACATCAAGTGT
ATCATATGCCAAGTACGCCCCCTATTGACGTCAATGACGGTAAATGGCCCGCCTGGCATTATGCCCAGTA
CATGACCTTATGGGACTTTCCTACTTGGCAGTACATCTACGTATTAGTCATCGCTATTACCATGGTGATG
CGGTTTTGGCAGTACATCAATGGGCGTGGATAGCGGTTTGACTCACGGGGATTTCCAAGTCTCCACCCCA
TTGACGTCAATGGGAGTTTGTTTTGGCACCAAAATCAACGGGACTTTCCAAAATGTCGTAACAACTCCGC
CCCATTGACGCAAATGGGCGGTAGGCGTGTACGGTGGGAGGTCTATATAAGCAGCGCGTTTTGCCTGTAC
TGGGTCTCTCTGGTTAGACCAGATCTGAGCCTGGGAGCTCTCTGGCTAACTAGGGAACCCACTGCTTAAG
CCTCAATAAAGCTTGCCTTGAGTGCTTCAAGTAGTGTGTGCCCGTCTGTTGTGTGACTCTGGTAACTAGA
GATCCCTCAGACCCTTTTAGTCAGTGTGGAAAATCTCTAGCAGTGGCGCCCGAACAGGGACTTGAAAGCG
AAAGGGAAACCAGAGGAGCTCTCTCGACGCAGGACTCGGCTTGCTGAAGCGCGCACGGCAAGAGGCGAGG
GGCGGCGACTGGTGAGTACGCCAAAAATTTTGACTAGCGGAGGCTAGAAGGAGAGAGATGGGTGCGAGAG
CGTCAGTATTAAGCGGGGGAGAATTAGATCGCGATGGGAAAAAATTCGGTTAAGGCCAGGGGGAAAGAAA
AAATATAAATTAAAACATATAGTATGGGCAAGCAGGGAGCTAGAACGATTCGCAGTTAATCCTGGCCTGT
TAGAAACATCAGAAGGCTGTAGACAAATACTGGGACAGCTACAACCATCCCTTCAGACAGGATCAGAAGA
ACTTAGATCATTATATAATACAGTAGCAACCCTCTATTGTGTGCATCAAAGGATAGAGATAAAAGACACC
AAGGAAGCTTTAGACAAGATAGAGGAGGAACAAAACAAAAGTAAGACCACCGCACAGCAAGCGGCCGCTG
ATCTTCAGACCTGGAGGAGGAGATATGAGGGACAATTGGAGAAGTGAATTATATAAATATAAAGTAGTAA
AAATTGAACCATTAGGAGTAGCACCCACCAAGGCAAAGAGAAGAGTGGTGCAGAGAGAAAAAAGAGCAGT
GGGAATAGGAGCTTTGTTCCTTGGGTTCTTGGGAGCAGCAGGAAGCACTATGGGCGCAGCGTCAATGACG
CTGACGGTACAGGCCAGACAATTATTGTCTGGTATAGTGCAGCAGCAGAACAATTTGCTGAGGGCTATTG
AGGCGCAACAGCATCTGTTGCAACTCACAGTCTGGGGCATCAAGCAGCTCCAGGCAAGAATCCTGGCTGT
GGAAAGATACCTAAAGGATCAACAGCTCCTGGGGATTTGGGGTTGCTCTGGAAAACTCATTTGCACCACT
GCTGTGCCTTGGAATGCTAGTTGGAGTAATAAATCTCTGGAACAGATTTGGAATCACACGACCTGGATGG
AGTGGGACAGAGAAATTAACAATTACACAAGCTTAATACACTCCTTAATTGAAGAATCGCAAAACCAGCA
AGAAAAGAATGAACAAGAATTATTGGAATTAGATAAATGGGCAAGTTTGTGGAATTGGTTTAACATAACA
AATTGGCTGTGGTATATAAAATTATTCATAATGATAGTAGGAGGCTTGGTAGGTTTAAGAATAGTTTTTG
CTGTACTTTCTATAGTGAATAGAGTTAGGCAGGGATATTCACCATTATCGTTTCAGACCCACCTCCCAAC
CCCGAGGGGACCCGACAGGCCCGAAGGAATAGAAGAAGAAGGTGGAGAGAGAGACAGAGACAGATCCATT
CGATTAGTGAACGGATCGGCACTGCGTGCGCCAATTCTGCAGACAAATGGCAGTATTCATCCACAATTTT
AAAAGAAAAGGGGGGATTGGGGGGTACAGTGCAGGGGAAAGAATAGTAGACATAATAGCAACAGACATAC
AAACTAAAGAATTACAAAAACAAATTACAAAAATTCAAAATTTTCGGGTTTATTACAGGGACAGCAGAGA
TCCAGTTTGGTTAATTAACCCGTGTCGGCTCCACGTCTCAGGAGTCTTTTGCAATGCTCTTTGGGAAATT
ATATTAGCCTAATTACTAATTTCCTGGCCCTCAAGGTGACTTGCTTGAACTTGCCACCTTCGCCACTAGG
GGGCAGCATTGGTTTACACAGGGTGAACAAACGTTCAATTCTAAACTAATATTCTTTGGTGGGAAAGTGT
GTTCATTTTGGTTTGTTTTGAAGAAGTCACTTCATACCTTTGAACTGGGGTTAAGCTGGTTAACTCCCAA
AATTCCACCAGTTCCAATATCCTATGGAAAAACCCCAAAACCACTTGTACAAAAAAGCAGGCTTTAAAGG
AACCAATTCAGTCGACTGGATCCGGTACCAAGGTCGGGCAGGAAGAGGGCCTATTTCCCATGATTCCTTC
ATATTTGCATATACGATACAAGGCTGTTAGAGAGATAATTAGAATTAATTTGACTGTAAACACAAAGATA
TTAGTACAAAATACGTGACGTAGAAAGTAATAATTTCTTGGGTAGTTTGCAGTTTTAAAATTATGTTTTA
AAATGGACTATCATATGCTTACCGTAACTTGAAAGTATTTCGATTTCTTGGCTTTATATATCTTGTGGAA
AGGACGAAACACCGGTGCTCGCTTCGGCAGCACATATACTACACCCTAATGATACTCTCTTGTGGAGGAA
GCAGACAACAATTAGTGAAGCCACAGATGTAATTGTTGTCAGCTTCCTCCACAAGCGACTATCCCGTCGC
TTCTGCAAAGCGGACTTCGGTCCGCTTTTTTCTAGACCCAGCTTTCTTGTACAAAGTTGGCATTATACTT
AAGTTTGTACAAAAAAGAGGCTTGTATTCCCTATCAGTGATAGAGAAACGCCTCCCTATCAGTGATAGAG
AAAAGCTTCCCTATCAGTGATAGAGAAGAAGAGGTGTATTCCCTATCAGTGATAGAGAAACGCCTCCCTA
TCAGTGATAGAGAAAAGCTTCCCTATCAGTGATAGAGAAGAAGTGAGGTATTCCCTATCAGTGATAGAGA
AACGCCTCCCTATCAGTGATAGAGAAAAGCTTCCCTATCAGTGATAGAGAAGAAGCCTAGTATTCCCTAT
CAGTGATAGAGAAACGCCTCCCTATCAGTGATAGAGAAAAGCTTCCCTATCAGTGATAGAGAAGAAGGTA
CCAACAAAATGTCGTAACAAGGGCGGTAGGCGTGTACGGTGGGAGGTCTATATAAGCAGAGCTCGCAGTG
AACCGTCAGATCCAGATAAGTTTGTACAAAAAAGAGAGGTGCCACCATGGCAGGGCATCTGGCCTCCGAC
TTCGCTTTCAGTCCGCCGCCCGGTGGTGGGGGAGATGGCCCAGGCGGCCCGGAACCCGGGTGGGTGGATC
CCAGAACCTGGCTGAGCTTTCAAGGGCCCCCGGGCGGACCTGGCATCGGGCCGGGCGTTGGACCTGGTTC
CGAGGTTTGGGGTATTCCGCCATGTCCTCCACCCTATGAATTCTGTGGTGGCATGGCATACTGCGGGCCG
CAAGTAGGTGTCGGTCTGGTTCCTCAAGGCGGTTTGGAAACTAGCCAACCAGAGGGAGAAGCGGGAGTCG
GAGTCGAATCTAACTCAGATGGAGCCTCTCCAGAACCGTGTACTGTAACACCAGGCGCCGTTAAACTTGA
GAAGGAGAAGCTGGAGCAAAATCCGGAAGAATCTCAGGACATAAAGGCGCTCCAAAAAGAGCTTGAACAG
TTCGCCAAACTTCTGAAACAGAAACGGATTACTCTGGGATACACACAGGCTGATGTAGGCCTCACCCTCG
GTGTTTTGTTCGGTAAGGTGTTTTCTCAGACCACCATATGTCGATTCGAGGCTCTTCAGCTTTCTTTTAA
AAACATGTGCAAGCTGAGGCCATTGCTTCAAAAATGGGTTGAAGAGGCAGACAACAACGAAAACCTGCAA
GAAATTTGTAAAGCAGAAACCCTCGTCCAGGCGCGCAAACGCAAACGCACATCAATTGAGAACCGAGTTC
GCGGGAACCTGGAAAACCTCTTTCTCCAGTGCCCTAAACCAACACTTCAGCAAATTTCCCACATAGCGCA
GCAACTCGGGTTGGAGAAAGATGTTGTGCGAGTATGGTTTTGCAACAGAAGACAGAAGGGGAAACGGAGC
TCCAGTGATTACGCTCAACGGGAGGATTTTGAAGCTGCCGGTTCACCTTTCTCCGGGGGACCGGTTTCCT
TCCCGTTGGCTCCCGGTCCTCACTTTGGAACACCTGGTTACGGCTCCCCGCACTTCACCGCTCTGTATAG
CTCCGTCCCGTTCCCCGAAGGCGAGGCTTTTCCTCCAGTTTCCGTCACTACATTGGGGAGCCCGATGCAT
AGCAATGTGTCCAAGGGCGAAGAGGACAACATGGCCAGCCTGCCTGCCACCCACGAGCTGCACATCTTCG
GCAGCATCAACGGCGTGGACTTCGACATGGTGGGACAGGGCACCGGCAACCCCAACGACGGATACGAGGA
ACTGAACCTGAAGTCCACAAAGGGCGACCTGCAGTTCAGCCCCTGGATCCTGGTGCCCCACATCGGCTAC
GGCTTCCACCAGTACCTGCCCTACCCTGACGGCATGAGCCCTTTCCAGGCCGCCATGGTGGATGGCTCTG
GCTACCAGGTGCACAGAACCATGCAGTTCGAGGACGGCGCCAGCCTGACCGTGAACTACAGATACACCTA
CGAGGGCAGCCACATCAAGGGCGAGGCCCAAGTGAAGGGCACAGGCTTCCCTGCTGACGGCCCCGTGATG
ACCAACTCTCTGACAGCCGCCGACTGGTGCAGAAGCAAGAAAACCTACCCTAACGACAAGACCATCATCA
GCACCTTCAAGTGGTCCTACACCACAGGCAACGGCAAGAGATACAGAAGCACCGCCAGAACCACCTACAC
CTTCGCCAAGCCCATGGCCGCCAACTACCTGAAGAACCAGCCTATGTACGTGTTCCGCAAGACCGAGCTG
AAGCACTCCAAGACAGAACTGAACTTCAAAGAGTGGCAGAAAGCCTTCACCGACGTGATGGGCATGGACG
AGCTGTACAAGTGAGCTTCCACTGGATTGTACAATTACCAACAATCAACCTCTGGATTACAAAATTTGTG
AAAGATTGACTGGTATTCTTAACTATGTTGCTCCTTTTACGCTATGTGGATACGCTGCTTTAATGCCTTT
GTATCATGCTATTGCTTCCCGTATGGCTTTCATTTTCTCCTCCTTGTATAAATCCTGGTTGCTGTCTCTT
TATGAGGAGTTGTGGCCCGTTGTCAGGCAACGTGGCGTGGTGTGCACTGTGTTTGCTGACGCAACCCCCA
CTGGTTGGGGCATTGCCACCACCTGTCAGCTCCTTTCCGGGACTTTCGCTTTCCCCCTCCCTATTGCCAC
GGCGGAACTCATCGCCGCCTGCCTTGCCCGCTGCTGGACAGGGGCTCGGCTGTTGGGCACTGACAATTCC
GTGGTGTTGTCGGGGAAGCTGACGTCCTTTCCATGGCTGCTCGCCTGTGTTGCCACCTGGATTCTGCGCG
GGACGTCCTTCTGCTACGTCCCTTCGGCCCTCAATCCAGCGGACCTTCCTTCCCGCGGCCTGCTGCCGGC
TCTGCGGCCTCTTCCGCGTCTTCGCCTTCGCCCTCAGACGAGTCGGATCTCCCTTTGGGCCGCCTCCCCG
CCTGTTTCGCCTCGGCGTCCGGTCCGTGTTGCTTGGTCTTCACCTGTGCAGACTTGCGAACCATGGATTC
GCCACCTTTGGTCTTGACATTCACTAAGGAGTGGGCCTGGAATAAAACCAGAAATCCCCATTCTCAGTCT
GCCCCAAGCCCTCCAATTCCGAGGGCGCTGTATGTATAAGCTCGGGCAGGCAAAAGTCGACTGTGAGAAC
ACGCCAGCAGAGGGCGCTGTGGCCCCATCAGTCCCTGCCCACTGAACTCTCCAGAAGGAAAAGCGGCAAG
GATGCAAACAAGAAAATCAGACCAGACTGGGAGTCTAGACCCTGCGTCCCACGCGGTCCCACCATGGCTT
CCTCTTTGGAATTTTCAGGGGGACCCAGGAAGACTGACACCGCTGAT
Features (pLannotate 1.2.2; 38 found; start..end, strand, type, name):
     12..32      +  misc_feature   MCS (fragment): pBluescript multiple cloning site
     29..529     +  CDS            nef (fragment): NEF_HV1LA - Experimental evidence at protein level: Swiss-Prot protein existence level 1. Extracellular Nef protein targets CD4(+) T-lymphocytes for apoptosis by interacting with CXCR4 surface receptors. From Human immunodeficiency virus type 1 group M subtype B (isolate Lai) (HIV-1).
    536..716     +  LTR            5' LTR (truncated): truncated 5' long terminal repeat (LTR) from HIV-1
    748..972     +  polyA_signal   bGH poly(A) signal: bovine growth hormone polyadenylation signal
    976..997     +  promoter       SV40 promoter (fragment): SV40 enhancer and early promoter
   1018..1446    +  rep_origin     f1 ori (sequence partly withheld): f1 bacteriophage origin of replication; arrow indicates direction of (+) strand synthesis
   1556..2365    +  CDS            KanR: aminoglycoside phosphotransferase; aph(3')-Ia; confers resistance to kanamycin in bacteria or G418 (Geneticin®) in eukaryotes
   2612..3200    -  rep_origin     ori: high-copy-number ColE1/pMB1/pBR322/pUC origin of replication
   3371..4231    -  CDS            AmpR: β-lactamase; bla; confers resistance to ampicillin, carbenicillin, and related antibiotics
   4232..4336    -  promoter       AmpR promoter: bla
   4395..4447    -  misc_feature   bom (fragment): basis of mobility region from pBR322
   4602..4981    +  enhancer       CMV enhancer: human cytomegalovirus immediate early enhancer
   4982..5181    +  promoter       CMV promoter: human cytomegalovirus (CMV) immediate early promoter
   5199..5379    +  LTR            5' LTR (truncated): truncated 5' long terminal repeat (LTR) from HIV-1
   5426..5551    +  misc_feature   HIV-1 Ψ: packaging signal of human immunodeficiency virus type 1
   5535..5898    +  CDS            HIV-1 gag (fragment): gag protein from human immunodeficiency virus 1; gag
   6044..6277    +  misc_feature   RRE: The Rev response element (RRE) of HIV-1 allows for Rev-dependent mRNA export from the nucleus to the cytoplasm.
   6654..6754    +  CDS            Rev (fragment): human immunodeficiency virus 1 (HIV-1) Rev protein; rev; enhances nuclear export of unspliced and incompletely spliced viral mRNAs
   6804..6921    +  misc_feature   cPPT/CTS: central polypurine tract and central termination sequence of HIV-1
   7272..7290    +  protein_bind   attB1 (fragment): mutant version of attB; recombination site for the Gateway® BP reaction BP Clonase™
   7342..7582    +  promoter       U6 promoter: RNA polymerase III promoter for human U6 snRNA
   7753..7774    -  protein_bind   attB2 (fragment): mutant version of attB; recombination site for the Gateway® BP reaction BP Clonase™
   7815..7835    +  protein_bind   tetracycline response element (fragment): contains seven copies of the tetracycline operator tetO tetracycline repressor TetR
   7839..7862    +  protein_bind   tetracycline response element (fragment): contains seven copies of the tetracycline operator tetO tetracycline repressor TetR
   7865..7884    +  promoter       tight TRE promoter (fragment): Tet-responsive promoter PTight, consisting of seven tet operator sequences followed by the minimal CMV promoter
   7897..7917    +  protein_bind   tetracycline response element (fragment): contains seven copies of the tetracycline operator tetO tetracycline repressor TetR
   7921..7944    +  protein_bind   tetracycline response element (fragment): contains seven copies of the tetracycline operator tetO tetracycline repressor TetR
   7947..7966    +  promoter       tight TRE promoter (fragment): Tet-responsive promoter PTight, consisting of seven tet operator sequences followed by the minimal CMV promoter
   7979..7999    +  protein_bind   tetracycline response element (fragment): contains seven copies of the tetracycline operator tetO tetracycline repressor TetR
   8003..8026    +  protein_bind   tetracycline response element (fragment): contains seven copies of the tetracycline operator tetO tetracycline repressor TetR
   8029..8048    +  promoter       tight TRE promoter (fragment): Tet-responsive promoter PTight, consisting of seven tet operator sequences followed by the minimal CMV promoter
   8061..8081    +  protein_bind   tetracycline response element (fragment): contains seven copies of the tetracycline operator tetO tetracycline repressor TetR
   8085..8108    +  protein_bind   tetracycline response element (fragment): contains seven copies of the tetracycline operator tetO tetracycline repressor TetR
   8111..8130    +  promoter       tight TRE promoter (fragment): Tet-responsive promoter PTight, consisting of seven tet operator sequences followed by the minimal CMV promoter
   8162..8200    +  promoter       minimal CMV promoter: human cytomegalovirus (CMV) immediate early promoter
   8254..9333    +  CDS            POU5F1: PO5F1_HUMAN - Also known as OCT3, OCT4, OTF3. Experimental evidence at protein level: Swiss-Prot protein existence level 1. Transcription factor that binds to the octamer motif (5'- ATTTGCAT-3'). Forms a trimeric complex with SOX2 or SOX15 on DNA and controls the expression of a number of genes involved in embryonic development such as YES1, FGF4, UTF1 and ZFP206. Critical for early embryogenesis and for embryonic stem cell pluripotency. From Homo sapiens (Human).
   9334..10038   +  CDS            mNeonGreen: mNeonGreen is a basic (constitutively fluorescent) green/yellow fluorescent protein published in 2013, derived from Branchiostoma lanceolatum. It is reported to be a very rapidly-maturing monomer with moderate acid sensitivity.
  10070..10658   +  misc_feature   WPRE: woodchuck hepatitis virus posttranscriptional regulatory element
