[The description below was written by a language model from this plasmid's Addgene catalogue record and pLannotate feature annotations shown in this document.]
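Description:
lenti_U6_miR-Oct4e_TRE12_OCT4(co)-mNeonGreen_WPRE is an 11,054-nt HIV-1-based lentiviral transfer plasmid built on a custom backbone by Golden Gate assembly for delivery into mammalian cells. It is propagated in bacteria through a high-copy ColE1/pUC-type origin with ampicillin resistance (AmpR under its bla promoter). The backbone also carries an f1 origin and a KanR (aminoglycoside phosphotransferase) gene, which the catalogue lists as the selectable marker; because this gene lies outside the LTR-flanked region, it would not be packaged into virus. Viral genomic RNA is driven by a CMV enhancer/promoter fused to a truncated 5' LTR, followed by the Ψ packaging signal with a gag fragment, the RRE for Rev-dependent nuclear export, and the cPPT/CTS. The downstream LTR is also annotated as a truncated LTR, preceded by a nef fragment and followed by a bGH polyadenylation signal.

The payload consists of two expression units. A human U6 RNA polymerase III promoter, flanked by residual attB1/attB2 Gateway fragments, sits upstream of the synthetic miRNA named miR-Oct4e. The miRNA itself is not annotated in the feature table, and the record does not state its target. Downstream, the TRE12 promoter, seen as a series of repeated tet operator fragments followed by a minimal CMV promoter, drives a codon-optimized human OCT4 (POU5F1) coding sequence fused directly at its C-terminus to the green/yellow fluorescent protein mNeonGreen. A WPRE follows to enhance transcript expression. Activity of the TRE promoter would depend on a tetracycline-controlled transactivator, which this plasmid does not encode. The fluorescent fusion allows OCT4 levels to be monitored in transduced cells, and the associated publication concerns synthetic genetic circuits for tracking OCT4 trajectories during reprogramming of human fibroblasts.
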