Addgene plasmid #229544: lenti_U6_miR-Oct4e_TRE12_OCT4(co)-mNeonGreen_WPRE
Purpose: Lentiviral construct to express synthetic miRNA and OCT4-mNeonGreen fusion protein
Depositing lab: Domitilla Del Vecchio. Depositing organization: Massachusetts Institute of Technology. Publication: Synthetic genetic circuits to uncover the OCT4 trajectories of successful reprogramming of human fibroblasts. Ilia K, Shakiba N, Bingham T, Jones RD, Kaminski MM, Aravera E, Bruno S, Palacios S, Weiss R, Collins JJ, Del Vecchio D, Schlaeger TM. Sci Adv. 2023 Dec;9(48):eadg8495. doi: 10.1126/sciadv.adg8495. Epub 2023 Nov 29. PubMed 38019912.
Backbone
  Vector backbone: custom backbone
  Vector type: Mammalian Expression, Lentiviral
  Selectable markers: Kanamycin
Growth in bacteria
  Bacterial resistance: Ampicillin, 100 μg/mL
  Growth temperature: 30°C
  Growth strain: NEB Stable
  Copy number: High Copy
Gene/Insert
  Gene/Insert name: Oct4(co)-mNeonGreen
  Species: H. sapiens (human)
  Mutation: codon-optimized OCT4
  Entrez Gene: POU5F1 (a.k.a. OCT3, OCT4, OCT4Borf1, OTF-3, OTF3, OTF4, Oct-3, Oct-4, Oct3/4)
  Promoter: TRE12
  Tag / fusion protein: Oct4-mNeonGreen
  Cloning method: Golden Gate
  Sequencing primers: 5′ TGTACAAAAAAGCAGGCTTTAAAGG
Terms and licenses: Academic/Nonprofit Terms; Industry Terms: Not Available to Industry
How to cite: lenti_U6_miR-Oct4e_TRE12_OCT4(co)-mNeonGreen_WPRE was a gift from Domitilla Del Vecchio (Addgene plasmid # 229544 ; http://n2t.net/addgene:229544 ; RRID:Addgene_229544)
